Addgene plasmid #167969: SOX2 KO (T2A-H2B-EGFP)
Purpose: SOX2 CDS replacement with T2A-H2B-EGFP
Depositing lab: Emma Rawlins. Depositing organization: Gurdon Institute. Publication: A functional genetic toolbox for human tissue-derived organoids. Sun D, Evans L, Perrone F, Sokleva V, Lim K, Rezakhani S, Lutolf M, Zilbauer M, Rawlins EL. eLife. 2021 Oct 6;10. pii: 67886. doi: 10.7554/eLife.67886. PubMed 34612202.
Backbone
  Vector backbone: pUC57
  Vector type: Mammalian Expression, CRISPR ; Donor Template
Growth in bacteria
  Bacterial resistance: Ampicillin, 100 μg/mL
  Growth temperature: 37°C
  Growth strain: DH5alpha
  Copy number: Unknown
Gene/Insert
  Gene/Insert name: SRY-Box Transcription Factor 2
  Species: H. sapiens (human)
  Mutation: homology arms contain point mutations to disrupt crRNA binding sites used and point mutations specific to WTC genome
  Entrez Gene: SOX2 (a.k.a. ANOP3, MCOPS3)
  Tag / fusion protein: H2B-EGFP
  Cloning method: Gibson Cloning
  Sequencing primers: 5′ gatgtgctgcaaggcgattaag; 3′ ctcgtatgttgtgtggaattg
Terms and licenses: Academic/Nonprofit Terms; Industry Terms: Not Available to Industry
Depositor comments: Please visit https://www.biorxiv.org/content/10.1101/2020.05.04.076067v2 for bioRxiv preprint.
How to cite: SOX2 KO (T2A-H2B-EGFP) was a gift from Emma Rawlins (Addgene plasmid # 167969 ; http://n2t.net/addgene:167969 ; RRID:Addgene_167969)
