[The description below was written by a language model from this plasmid's Addgene catalogue record and pLannotate feature annotations shown in this document.]
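Description:
SOX2 KO (T2A-H2B-EGFP) is a CRISPR homology-directed repair donor template built in the pUC57 cloning backbone by Gibson assembly. It is intended for knocking out human SOX2 by replacing its coding sequence with a fluorescent reporter. The 5,638 nt plasmid is propagated in E. coli using the high-copy ColE1/pUC-type origin and is selected with ampicillin through the β-lactamase gene and its native promoter. The remaining annotated backbone elements are remnants of the cloning vector with no role in the targeting function. They comprise the lac promoter, operator and CAP site, plus fragments of lacZα, lacI, rop and bom.

The payload is a human histone H2B coding sequence followed by EGFP, which forms a nuclear-localised, chromatin-bound green reporter. A short annotated fragment of SOX2 coding sequence lies just upstream. The T2A self-cleaving peptide named in the record is not separately annotated but presumably sits in the gap between that fragment and H2B. The unannotated stretches on either side of the cassette are consistent with the SOX2 homology arms. According to the record, these arms carry point mutations that disrupt the crRNA binding sites, preventing re-cutting of the donor or the edited allele, as well as changes matching the WTC genome.

No mammalian promoter is annotated, so reporter expression should depend on correct integration at the SOX2 locus under endogenous regulation. T2A would then release H2B-EGFP from the residual SOX2 N-terminal residues. Green nuclei would therefore mark targeted cells while SOX2 function is lost. The construct belongs to a genetic toolbox developed for human tissue-derived organoids.
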