Features (pLannotate 1.2.2; 13 found; start..end, strand, type, name):
    137..236     +  misc_feature   bom (fragment): basis of mobility region from pBR322
    242..395     -  CDS            lacZα (fragment): LacZα fragment of β-galactosidase; lacZ fragment
   1374..1433    +  CDS            SOX2 (fragment): SOX2_CHICK - Experimental evidence at protein level: Swiss-Prot protein existence level 1. Transcriptional activator (PubMed:7628452). Binds to the consensus DNA sequence 5'-TCATTGTTGTTG-3' (PubMed:7628452). In cooperation with other transcription factors, binds to the promoter sequence of the crystallin gene to activate transcription in the lens (PubMed:7628452). Downstream SRRT target that mediates the promotion of neural stem cell self-renewal (By similarity). Keeps neural cells undifferentiated by counteracting the activity of proneural proteins and suppresses neuronal differentiation (Pub
   1500..1877    +  CDS            H2B: human histone H2B; HIST1H2BJ
   1896..2612    +  CDS            EGFP: EGFP is a basic (constitutively fluorescent) green fluorescent protein published in 1996, derived from Aequorea victoria. It is reported to be a rapidly-maturing weak dimer with moderate acid sensitivity.
   3441..3457    -  protein_bind   lac operator: The lac repressor binds to the lac operator to inhibit transcription in E. coli. This inhibition can be relieved by adding lactose or isopropyl-β-D-thiogalactopyranoside (IPTG). lac repressor encoded by lacI
   3465..3495    -  promoter       lac promoter: promoter for the E. coli lac operon
   3510..3531    -  protein_bind   CAP binding site: CAP binding activates transcription in the presence of cAMP. E. coli catabolite activator protein
   3544..3636    -  CDS            lacI (fragment): lac repressor; lacI; The lac repressor binds to the lac operator to inhibit transcription in E. coli. This inhibition can be relieved by adding lactose or isopropyl-β-D-thiogalactopyranoside (IPTG).
   3819..4407    -  rep_origin     ori: high-copy-number ColE1/pMB1/pBR322/pUC origin of replication
   4578..5438    -  CDS            AmpR: β-lactamase; bla; confers resistance to ampicillin, carbenicillin, and related antibiotics
   5439..5543    -  promoter       AmpR promoter: bla
   5638..35      +  CDS            rop (fragment) (across the origin): Rop protein, which maintains plasmids at low copy number; rop
>Addgene plasmid #167969 | SOX2 KO (T2A-H2B-EGFP) | addgene full sequence | sequence record 331127 | Addgene NGS Result
TCGCGCGTTTCGGTGATGACGGTGAAAACCTCTGACACATGCAGCTCCCGGAGACGGTCACAGCTTGTCT
GTAAGCGGATGCCGGGAGCAGACAAGCCCGTCAGGGCGCGTCAGCGGGTGTTGGCGGGTGTCGGGGCTGG
CTTAACTATGCGGCATCAGAGCAGATTGTACTGAGAGTGCACCATATGCGGTGTGAAATACCGCACAGAT
GCGTAAGGAGAAAATACCGCATCAGGCGCCATTCGCCATTCAGGCTGCGCAACTGTTGGGAAGGGCGATC
GGTGCGGGCCTCTTCGCTATTACGCCAGCTGGCGAAAGGGGGATGTGCTGCAAGGCGATTAAGTTGGGTA
ACGCCAGGGTTTTCCCAGTCACGACGTTGTAAAACGACGGCCAGTAAGAGCGCAGTACGGGAGCGGCACC
AGAGGGGCTGGAGTTGGGGGGGAGTGCTGTGGATGAGCGGGAGAACAATGACACACCAACTCCTGCACTG
GCTGTTTCCAGAAATACGAGTTGGACAGCCGCCCTGAGCCACCCACTGTGCCCTGCCCCACCCCCGCACC
TTAGCTGCTTCCCGCGTCCCATCCTCATTTAAGTACCCTGCACCAAAAAGTAAATCAATATTAAGTTTAA
AGAAAAAAAAACCCACGTAGTCTTAGTGCTGTTTACCCACTTCCTTCGAAAAGGCGTGTGGTGTGACCTG
TTGCTGCGAGAGGGGATACAAAGGTTTCTCAGTGGCTGGCAGGCTGGCTCTGGGAGCCTCCTCCCCCTCC
TCGCCTGCCCCCTCCTCCCCCGGCCTCCCCCGCGCGGCCGGCGGCGCGGGAGGCCCCGCCCCCTTTCATG
CAAAACCCGGCAGCGAGGCTGGGCTCGAGTGGAGGAGCCGCCGCGCGCTGATTGGTCGCTAGAAACCCAT
TTATTCCCTGACAGCCCCCGTCACATGGATGGTTGTCTATTAACTTGTTCAAAAAAGTATCAGGAGTTGT
CAAGGCAGAGAAGAGAGTGTTTGCAAAAGGGGGAAAGTAGTTTGCTGCCTCTTTAAGACTAGGACTGAGA
GAAAGAAGAGGAGAGAGAAAGAAAGGGAGAGAAGTTTGAGCCCCAGGCTTAAGCCTTTCCAAAAAATAAT
AATAACAATCATCGGCGGCGGCAGGATCGGCCAGAGGAGGAGGGAAGCGCTTTTTTTGATCCTGATTCCA
GTTTGCCTCTCTCTTTTTTTCCCCCAAATTATTCTTCGCCTGATTTTCCTCGCGGAGCCCTGCGCTCCCG
ACACCCCCGCCCGCCTCCCCTCCTCCTCTCCCCCCGCCCGCGGGCCCCCCAAAGTCCCGGCCGGGCCGAG
GGTCGGCGGCCGCCGGCGGGCCGGGCCCGCGCACAGCGCCCGCATGTACAACATGATGGAGACGGAGCTG
AAGCCGCCGGGCCCGCAGCAAACTTCGGCGGGATCCGGAGAGGGCAGAGGAAGTCTTCTAACATGCGGTG
ACGTGGAGGAGAATCCCGGCCCTACCGGTATGCCAGAGCCAGCGAAGTCTGCTCCCGCCCCGAAAAAGGG
CTCCAAGAAGGCGGTGACTAAGGCGCAGAAGAAAGGCGGCAAGAAGCGCAAGCGCAGCCGCAAGGAGAGC
TATTCCATCTATGTGTACAAGGTTCTGAAGCAGGTCCACCCTGACACCGGCATTTCGTCCAAGGCCATGG
GCATCATGAATTCGTTTGTGAACGACATTTTCGAGCGCATCGCAGGTGAGGCTTCCCGCCTGGCGCATTA
CAACAAGCGCTCGACCATCACCTCCAGGGAGATCCAGACGGCCGTGCGCCTGCTGCTGCCTGGGGAGTTG
GCCAAGCACGCCGTGTCCGAGGGTACTAAGGCCATCACCAAGTACACCAGCGCTAAGGATCCACCGGTCG
CCACCATGGTGAGCAAGGGCGAGGAGCTGTTCACCGGGGTGGTGCCCATCCTGGTCGAGCTGGACGGCGA
CGTAAACGGCCACAAGTTCAGCGTGTCCGGCGAGGGCGAGGGCGATGCCACCTACGGCAAGCTGACCCTG
AAGTTCATCTGCACCACCGGCAAGCTGCCCGTGCCCTGGCCCACCCTCGTGACCACCCTGACCTACGGCG
TGCAGTGCTTCAGCCGCTACCCCGACCACATGAAGCAGCACGACTTCTTCAAGTCCGCCATGCCCGAAGG
CTACGTCCAGGAGCGCACCATCTTCTTCAAGGACGACGGCAACTACAAGACCCGCGCCGAGGTGAAGTTC
GAGGGCGACACCCTGGTGAACCGCATCGAGCTGAAGGGCATCGACTTCAAGGAGGACGGCAACATCCTGG
GGCACAAGCTGGAGTACAACTACAACAGCCACAACGTCTATATCATGGCCGACAAGCAGAAGAACGGCAT
CAAGGTGAACTTCAAGATCCGCCACAACATCGAGGACGGCAGCGTGCAGCTCGCCGACCACTACCAGCAG
AACACCCCCATCGGCGACGGCCCCGTGCTGCTGCCCGACAACCACTACCTGAGCACCCAGTCCGCCCTGA
GCAAAGACCCCAACGAGAAGCGCGATCACATGGTCCTGCTGGAGTTCGTGACCGCCGCCGGGATCACTCT
CGGCATGGACGAGCTGTACAAGTGAGGGCCGGACAGCGAACTGGAGGGGGGAGAAATTTTCAAAGAAAAA
CGAGGGAAATGGGAGGGGTGCAAAAGAGGAGAGTAAGAAACAGCATGGAGAAAACCCGGTACGCTCAAAA
AGAAAAAGGAAAAAAAAAAATCCCATCACCCACAGCAAATGACAGCTGCAAAAGAGAACACCAATCCCAT
CCACACTCACGCAAAAACCGCGATGCCGACAAGAAAACTTTTATGAGAGAGATCCTGGACTTCTTTTTGG
GGGACTATTTTTGTACAGAGAAAACCTGGGGAGGGTGGGGAGGGCGGGGGAATGGACCTTGTATAGATCT
GGAGGAAAGAAAGCTACGAAAAACTTTTTAAAAGTTCTAGTGGTACGGTAGGAGCTTTGCAGGAAGTTTG
CAAAAGTCTTTACCAATAATATTTAGAGCTAGTCTCCAAGCGACGAAAAAAATGTTTTAATATTTGCAAG
CAACTTTTGTACAGTATTTATCGAGATAAACATGGCAATCAAAATGTCCATTGTTTATAAGCTGAGAATT
TGCCAATATTTTTCAAGGAGAGGCTTCTTGCTGAATTTTGATTCTGCAGCTGAAATTTAGGACAGTTGCA
AACGTGAAAAGAAGAAAATTATTCAAATTTGGACATTTTAATTGTTTAAAAATTGTACAAAAGGAAAAAA
TTAGAATAAGTACTGGCGAACCATCTCTGTGGTCTTGTTTAAAAAGGGCAAAAGTTTTAGACTGTACTAA
ATTTTATAACTTACTGTTAAAAGCAAAAATGGCCATGCAGGTTGACACCGTTGGTAGTCATAGCTGTTTC
CTGTGTGAAATTGTTATCCGCTCACAATTCCACACAACATACGAGCCGGAAGCATAAAGTGTAAAGCCTG
GGGTGCCTAATGAGTGAGCTAACTCACATTAATTGCGTTGCGCTCACTGCCCGCTTTCCAGTCGGGAAAC
CTGTCGTGCCAGCTGCATTAATGAATCGGCCAACGCGCGGGGAGAGGCGGTTTGCGTATTGGGCGCTCTT
CCGCTTCCTCGCTCACTGACTCGCTGCGCTCGGTCGTTCGGCTGCGGCGAGCGGTATCAGCTCACTCAAA
GGCGGTAATACGGTTATCCACAGAATCAGGGGATAACGCAGGAAAGAACATGTGAGCAAAAGGCCAGCAA
AAGGCCAGGAACCGTAAAAAGGCCGCGTTGCTGGCGTTTTTCCATAGGCTCCGCCCCCCTGACGAGCATC
ACAAAAATCGACGCTCAAGTCAGAGGTGGCGAAACCCGACAGGACTATAAAGATACCAGGCGTTTCCCCC
TGGAAGCTCCCTCGTGCGCTCTCCTGTTCCGACCCTGCCGCTTACCGGATACCTGTCCGCCTTTCTCCCT
TCGGGAAGCGTGGCGCTTTCTCATAGCTCACGCTGTAGGTATCTCAGTTCGGTGTAGGTCGTTCGCTCCA
AGCTGGGCTGTGTGCACGAACCCCCCGTTCAGCCCGACCGCTGCGCCTTATCCGGTAACTATCGTCTTGA
GTCCAACCCGGTAAGACACGACTTATCGCCACTGGCAGCAGCCACTGGTAACAGGATTAGCAGAGCGAGG
TATGTAGGCGGTGCTACAGAGTTCTTGAAGTGGTGGCCTAACTACGGCTACACTAGAAGAACAGTATTTG
GTATCTGCGCTCTGCTGAAGCCAGTTACCTTCGGAAAAAGAGTTGGTAGCTCTTGATCCGGCAAACAAAC
CACCGCTGGTAGCGGTGGTTTTTTTGTTTGCAAGCAGCAGATTACGCGCAGAAAAAAAGGATCTCAAGAA
GATCCTTTGATCTTTTCTACGGGGTCTGACGCTCAGTGGAACGAAAACTCACGTTAAGGGATTTTGGTCA
TGAGATTATCAAAAAGGATCTTCACCTAGATCCTTTTAAATTAAAAATGAAGTTTTAAATCAATCTAAAG
TATATATGAGTAAACTTGGTCTGACAGTTACCAATGCTTAATCAGTGAGGCACCTATCTCAGCGATCTGT
CTATTTCGTTCATCCATAGTTGCCTGACTCCCCGTCGTGTAGATAACTACGATACGGGAGGGCTTACCAT
CTGGCCCCAGTGCTGCAATGATACCGCGAGACCCACGCTCACCGGCTCCAGATTTATCAGCAATAAACCA
GCCAGCCGGAAGGGCCGAGCGCAGAAGTGGTCCTGCAACTTTATCCGCCTCCATCCAGTCTATTAATTGT
TGCCGGGAAGCTAGAGTAAGTAGTTCGCCAGTTAATAGTTTGCGCAACGTTGTTGCCATTGCTACAGGCA
TCGTGGTGTCACGCTCGTCGTTTGGTATGGCTTCATTCAGCTCCGGTTCCCAACGATCAAGGCGAGTTAC
ATGATCCCCCATGTTGTGCAAAAAAGCGGTTAGCTCCTTCGGTCCTCCGATCGTTGTCAGAAGTAAGTTG
GCCGCAGTGTTATCACTCATGGTTATGGCAGCACTGCATAATTCTCTTACTGTCATGCCATCCGTAAGAT
GCTTTTCTGTGACTGGTGAGTACTCAACCAAGTCATTCTGAGAATAGTGTATGCGGCGACCGAGTTGCTC
TTGCCCGGCGTCAATACGGGATAATACCGCGCCACATAGCAGAACTTTAAAAGTGCTCATCATTGGAAAA
CGTTCTTCGGGGCGAAAACTCTCAAGGATCTTACCGCTGTTGAGATCCAGTTCGATGTAACCCACTCGTG
CACCCAACTGATCTTCAGCATCTTTTACTTTCACCAGCGTTTCTGGGTGAGCAAAAACAGGAAGGCAAAA
TGCCGCAAAAAAGGGAATAAGGGCGACACGGAAATGTTGAATACTCATACTCTTCCTTTTTCAATATTAT
TGAAGCATTTATCAGGGTTATTGTCTCATGAGCGGATACATATTTGAATGTATTTAGAAAAATAAACAAA
TAGGGGTTCCGCGCACATTTCCCCGAAAAGTGCCACCTGACGTCTAAGAAACCATTATTATCATGACATT
AACCTATAAAAATAGGCGTATCACGAGGCCCTTTCGTC
